Addgene plasmid #194075: pCW57.1_V5_FLAG_Ct
Purpose: (Empty Backbone) 3rd generation, Inducible lentiviral expression, TRE-gateway; PGK-rtTA-2A-blasti
Depositing lab: RESOLUTE Consortium & Giulio Superti-Furga. Depositing organization: CeMM Research Center for Molecular Medicine.
Backbone
  Vector backbone: pCW57.1
  Backbone manufacturer: David Root (Addgene plasmid # 41393)
  Vector type: Mammalian Expression, Lentiviral
  Selectable markers: Blasticidin
  Tag / fusion protein: FLAG-V5 (C terminal on insert)
Growth in bacteria
  Bacterial resistance: Chloramphenicol and Ampicillin, 25 & 100 μg/mL
  Growth temperature: 37°C
  Growth strain: ccdB Survival
  Copy number: Unknown
Gene/Insert
  Gene/Insert name: None
  Tag / fusion protein: FLAG-V5 (C terminal on insert)
Resource information
  A portion of this plasmid was derived from a plasmid made by: Vector modified from David Root (Addgene plasmid # 41393)
Terms and licenses: Academic/Nonprofit Terms; Industry Terms: Not Available to Industry
How to cite: pCW57.1_V5_FLAG_Ct was a gift from RESOLUTE Consortium & Giulio Superti-Furga (Addgene plasmid # 194075 ; http://n2t.net/addgene:194075 ; RRID:Addgene_194075)
