[The description below was written by a language model from this plasmid's Addgene catalogue record and pLannotate feature annotations shown in this document.]
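Description:
pCW57.1_V5_FLAG_Ct is an empty third-generation lentiviral Gateway destination vector for doxycycline-inducible expression in mammalian cells, modified from the pCW57.1 backbone. In bacteria it replicates from a high-copy ColE1/pUC-type origin and carries ampicillin resistance on the backbone. The Gateway cassette adds chloramphenicol resistance and the ccdB toxin gene, which is why the unrecombined plasmid must be maintained in a ccdB-tolerant strain. The viral framework consists of an RSV promoter driving a truncated HIV-1 5' LTR, the Ψ packaging signal with a gag fragment, the RRE, cPPT/CTS, a WPRE and a self-inactivating ΔU3 3' LTR, followed by an SV40 polyadenylation signal and SV40 origin. Because it lacks viral structural and regulatory genes, these must be supplied in trans to produce particles.

The expression unit is a tight TRE promoter (seven tet operators plus a minimal CMV promoter) placed upstream of the attR1–CmR–ccdB–attR2 cassette. An LR recombination with an entry clone swaps this cassette for an open reading frame and removes the ccdB counterselection marker. The catalogue describes a C-terminal FLAG-V5 tag fused to the insert. The feature table annotates only a single FLAG-like fragment just downstream of attR2 and does not call a V5 epitope, so the V5 portion rests on the catalogue entry. A second cassette uses the human PGK promoter to express blasticidin S deaminase and an rtTA3-type reverse tetracycline transactivator. The catalogue describes these as joined by a 2A peptide and lists rtTA first, although the annotation places the blasticidin gene upstream. This all-in-one design allows transduced cells to be selected with blasticidin and the cloned, tagged protein to be induced with doxycycline.
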