Features (pLannotate 1.2.2; 33 found; start..end, strand, type, name):
     41..158     +  misc_feature   cPPT/CTS: central polypurine tract and central termination sequence of HIV-1
    212..526     +  promoter       tight TRE promoter: Tet-responsive promoter PTight, consisting of seven tet operator sequences followed by the minimal CMV promoter
    547..671     +  protein_bind   attR1: mutant version of attR; recombination site for the Gateway® LR reaction LR Clonase™
    696..726     +  promoter       lac UV5 promoter: E. coli lac promoter with an "up" mutation
    750..779     +  promoter       cat promoter (fragment): promoter of the E. coli cat gene encoding chloramphenicol acetyltransferase
    780..1439    +  CDS            CmR: chloramphenicol acetyltransferase; cat; confers resistance to chloramphenicol
   1618..1776    +  CDS            ccdA (fragment): CCDA_ECO57 - Also known as H, letA. Experimental evidence at protein level: Swiss-Prot protein existence level 1. Antitoxin component of a type II toxin-antitoxin (TA) system which inhibits the post-segregational killing (PSK) of plasmid-free cells, also referred to as a plasmid addiction system. Binds to and blocks the activity of CcdB; will also remove bound CcdB protein from the CcdB-GyrA complex by forming a CcdA-CcdB complex, a process termed rejuvenation. Functions as a transcriptional corepressor for the ccdAB operon, repression also requires CcdB (By similarity). From Escherichia coli
   1781..2083    +  CDS            ccdB: CCDB_ECOLI - Also known as G, letB, letD. Experimental evidence at protein level: Swiss-Prot protein existence level 1. Toxic component of a type II toxin-antitoxin (TA) system, functioning in plasmid maintainence. Responsible for the post- segregational killing (PSK) of plasmid-free cells, also referred to as a plasmid addiction system. Half-life of over 2 hours. Cell killing by CcdB is accompanied by filamentation, defects in chromosome and plasmid segregation, defects in cell division, formation of anucleate cells, decreased DNA synthesis and plasmid loss. Interferes with the activity of DN
   2127..2251    -  protein_bind   attR2: mutant version of attR; recombination site for the Gateway® LR reaction LR Clonase™
   2262..2285    +  CDS            3xFLAG (fragment): three tandem FLAG® epitope tags
   2364..2874    +  promoter       hPGK promoter: human phosphoglycerate kinase 1 promoter
   2884..3279    +  CDS            BSD: blasticidin S deaminase; Aspergillus terreus BSD; confers resistance to blasticidin
   3334..4031    +  CDS            rtTA3 (fragment): reverse tetracycline transactivator 3 activates expression from Tet-responsive promoters in the presence of doxycycline
   3961..4071    +  CDS            VP48: 3 tandem repeats of the minimal activation domain of herpes simplex virus VP16 (Cheng et al., 2013)
   4107..4655    +  misc_feature   WPRE (fragment): woodchuck hepatitis virus posttranscriptional regulatory element
   4681..4752    +  CDS            nef (fragment): NEF_HV1Z2 - Experimental evidence at protein level: Swiss-Prot protein existence level 1. Extracellular Nef protein targets CD4(+) T-lymphocytes for apoptosis by interacting with CXCR4 surface receptors. From Human immunodeficiency virus type 1 group M subtype D (isolate Z2/CDC-Z34) (HIV-1).
   4754..4987    +  LTR            3' LTR (ΔU3): self-inactivating 3' long terminal repeat (LTR) from HIV-1
   5059..5180    +  polyA_signal   SV40 poly(A) signal: SV40 polyadenylation signal
   5220..5355    +  rep_origin     SV40 ori: SV40 origin of replication
   5363..5426    +  promoter       AmpR promoter: bla
   5427..6287    +  CDS            AmpR: β-lactamase; bla; confers resistance to ampicillin, carbenicillin, and related antibiotics
   6458..7046    +  rep_origin     ori: high-copy-number ColE1/pMB1/pBR322/pUC origin of replication
   7229..7321    +  CDS            lacI (fragment): lac repressor; lacI; The lac repressor binds to the lac operator to inhibit transcription in E. coli. This inhibition can be relieved by adding lactose or isopropyl-β-D-thiogalactopyranoside (IPTG).
   7334..7355    +  protein_bind   CAP binding site: CAP binding activates transcription in the presence of cAMP. E. coli catabolite activator protein
   7370..7400    +  promoter       lac promoter: promoter for the E. coli lac operon
   7408..7424    +  protein_bind   lac operator: The lac repressor binds to the lac operator to inhibit transcription in E. coli. This inhibition can be relieved by adding lactose or isopropyl-β-D-thiogalactopyranoside (IPTG). lac repressor encoded by lacI
   7469..7487    +  promoter       T3 promoter: promoter for bacteriophage T3 RNA polymerase
   7515..7741    +  promoter       RSV promoter: Rous sarcoma virus enhancer/promoter
   7742..7922    +  LTR            5' LTR (truncated): truncated 5' long terminal repeat (LTR) from HIV-1
   7969..8094    +  misc_feature   HIV-1 Ψ: packaging signal of human immunodeficiency virus type 1
   8078..8441    +  CDS            HIV-1 gag (fragment): gag protein from human immunodeficiency virus 1; gag
   8587..8820    +  misc_feature   RRE: The Rev response element (RRE) of HIV-1 allows for Rev-dependent mRNA export from the nucleus to the cytoplasm.
   9197..9221    +  CDS            Rev (fragment): human immunodeficiency virus 1 (HIV-1) Rev protein; rev; enhances nuclear export of unspliced and incompletely spliced viral mRNAs
>Addgene plasmid #194075 | pCW57.1_V5_FLAG_Ct | addgene full sequence | sequence record 381944 | Addgene NGS Result
AATTCTCGACCTCGAGACAAATGGCAGTATTCATCCACAATTTTAAAAGAAAAGGGGGGATTGGGGGGTA
CAGTGCAGGGGAAAGAATAGTAGACATAATAGCAACAGACATACAAACTAAAGAATTACAAAAACAAATT
ACAAAAATTCAAAATTTTCGGGTTTATTACAGGGACAGCAGAGATCCACTTTGGCCGCGAATCGATATGT
CGAGTTTACTCCCTATCAGTGATAGAGAACGTATGTCGAGTTTACTCCCTATCAGTGATAGAGAACGATG
TCGAGTTTACTCCCTATCAGTGATAGAGAACGTATGTCGAGTTTACTCCCTATCAGTGATAGAGAACGTA
TGTCGAGTTTACTCCCTATCAGTGATAGAGAACGTATGTCGAGTTTATCCCTATCAGTGATAGAGAACGT
ATGTCGAGTTTACTCCCTATCAGTGATAGAGAACGTATGTCGAGGTAGGCGTGTACGGTGGGAGGCCTAT
ATAAGCAGAGCTCGTTTAGTGAACCGTCAGATCGCCTGGAGAATTGGCTAGCATCAACAAGTTTGTACAA
AAAAGCTGAACGAGAAACGTAAAATGATATAAATATCAATATATTAAATTAGATTTTGCATAAAAAACAG
ACTACATAATACTGTAAAACACAACATATCCAGTCACTATGGCGGCCGCATTAGGCACCCCAGGCTTTAC
ACTTTATGCTTCCGGCTCGTATAATGTGTGGATTTTGAGTTAGGATCCGTCGAGATTTTCAGGAGCTAAG
GAAGCTAAAATGGAGAAAAAAATCACTGGATATACCACCGTTGATATATCCCAATGGCATCGTAAAGAAC
ATTTTGAGGCATTTCAGTCAGTTGCTCAATGTACCTATAACCAGACCGTTCAGCTGGATATTACGGCCTT
TTTAAAGACCGTAAAGAAAAATAAGCACAAGTTTTATCCGGCCTTTATTCACATTCTTGCCCGCCTGATG
AATGCTCATCCGGAATTCCGTATGGCAATGAAAGACGGTGAGCTGGTGATATGGGATAGTGTTCACCCTT
GTTACACCGTTTTCCATGAGCAAACTGAAACGTTTTCATCGCTCTGGAGTGAATACCACGACGATTTCCG
GCAGTTTCTACACATATATTCGCAAGATGTGGCGTGTTACGGTGAAAACCTGGCCTATTTCCCTAAAGGG
TTTATTGAGAATATGTTTTTCGTCTCAGCCAATCCCTGGGTGAGTTTCACCAGTTTTGATTTAAACGTGG
CCAATATGGACAACTTCTTCGCCCCCGTTTTCACCATGGGCAAATATTATACGCAAGGCGACAAGGTGCT
GATGCCGCTGGCGATTCAGGTTCATCATGCCGTTTGTGATGGCTTCCATGTCGGCAGAATGCTTAATGAA
TTACAACAGTACTGCGATGAGTGGCAGGGCGGGGCGTAAAGATCTGGATCCGGCTTACTAAAAGCCAGAT
AACAGTATGCGTATTTGCGCGCTGATTTTTGCGGTATAAGAATATATACTGATATGTATACCCGAAGTAT
GTCAAAAAGAGGTATGCTATGAAGCAGCGTATTACAGTGACAGTTGACAGCGACAGCTATCAGTTGCTCA
AGGCATATATGATGTCAATATCTCCGGTCTGGTAAGCACAACCATGCAGAATGAAGCCCGTCGTCTGCGT
GCCGAACGCTGGAAAGCGGAAAATCAGGAAGGGATGGCTGAGGTCGCCCGGTTTATTGAAATGAACGGCT
CTTTTGCTGACGAGAACAGGGGCTGGTGAAATGCAGTTTAAGGTTTACACCTATAAAAGAGAGAGCCGTT
ATCGTCTGTTTGTGGATGTACAGAGTGATATTATTGACACGCCCGGGCGACGGATGGTGATCCCCCTGGC
CAGTGCACGTCTGCTGTCAGATAAAGTCTCCCGTGAACTTTACCCGGTGGTGCATATCGGGGATGAAAGC
TGGCGCATGATGACCACCGATATGGCCAGTGTGCCGGTCTCCGTTATCGGGGAAGAAGTGGCTGATCTCA
GCCACCGCGAAAATGACATCAAAAACGCCATTAACCTGATGTTCTGGGGAATATAAATGTCAGGCTCCCT
TATACACAGCCAGTCTGCAGGTCGACCATAGTGACTGGATATGTTGTGTTTTACAGTATTATGTAGTCTG
TTTTTTATGCAAAATCTAATTTAATATATTGATATTTATATCATTTTACGTTTCTCGTTCAGCTTTCTTG
TACAAAGTGGTTGATTCTAGAGACTACAAAGACGATGACGATAAACCAGCGGGCGGCGGCCCCGGCTCTG
GAGGGGGACCCATCCCCAACCCCCTGCTGGGCCTGGACAGCACCTAAGGATCCGGGGTTGGGGTTGCGCC
TTTTCCAAGGCAGCCCTGGGTTTGCGCAGGGACGCGGCTGCTCTGGGCGTGGTTCCGGGAAACGCAGCGG
CGCCGACCCTGGGTCTCGCACATTCTTCACGTCCGTTCGCAGCGTCACCCGGATCTTCGCCGCTACCCTT
GTGGGCCCCCCGGCGACGCTTCCTGCTCCGCCCCTAAGTCGGGAAGGTTCCTTGCGGTTCGCGGCGTGCC
GGACGTGACAAACGGAAGCCGCACGTCTCACTAGTACCCTCGCAGACGGACAGCGCCAGGGAGCAATGGC
AGCGCGCCGACCGCGATGGGCTGTGGCCAATAGCGGCTGCTCAGCAGGGCGCGCCGAGAGCAGCGGCCGG
GAAGGGGCGGTGCGGGAGGCGGGGTGTGGGGCGGTAGTGTGGGCCCTGTTCCTGCCCGCGCGGTGTTCCG
CATTCTGCAAGCCTCCGGAGCGCACGTCGGCAGTCGGCTCCCTCGTTGACCGAATCACCGACCTCTCTCC
CCAGCAATTCACCATGGCCAAGCCTTTGTCTCAAGAAGAATCCACCCTCATTGAAAGAGCAACGGCTACA
ATCAACAGCATCCCCATCTCTGAAGACTACAGCGTCGCCAGCGCAGCTCTCTCTAGCGACGGCCGCATCT
TCACTGGTGTCAATGTATATCATTTTACTGGGGGACCTTGTGCAGAACTCGTGGTGCTGGGCACTGCTGC
TGCTGCGGCAGCTGGCAACCTGACTTGTATCGTCGCGATCGGAAATGAGAACAGGGGCATCTTGAGCCCC
TGCGGACGGTGCCGACAGGTGCTTCTCGATCTGCATCCTGGGATCAAAGCCATAGTGAAGGACAGTGATG
GACAGCCGACGGCAGTTGGGATTCGTGAATTGCTGCCCTCTGGTTATGTGTGGGAGGGCGAAGGTAGAGG
TTCTCTCCTCACTTGTGGTGATGTTGAAGAAAACCCTGGTCCAATGTCTAGACTGGACAAGAGCAAAGTC
ATAAACGGAGCTCTGGAATTACTCAATGGTGTCGGTATCGAAGGCCTGACGACAAGGAAACTCGCTCAAA
AGCTGGGAGTTGAGCAGCCTACCCTGTACTGGCACGTGAAGAACAAGCGGGCCCTGCTCGATGCCCTGCC
AATCGAGATGCTGGACAGGCATCATACCCACTTCTGCCCCCTGGAAGGCGAGTCATGGCAAGACTTTCTG
CGGAACAACGCCAAGTCATACCGCTGTGCTCTCCTCTCACATCGCGACGGGGCTAAAGTGCATCTCGGCA
CCCGCCCAACAGAGAAACAGTACGAAACCCTGGAAAATCAGCTCGCGTTCCTGTGTCAGCAAGGCTTCTC
CCTGGAGAACGCACTGTACGCTCTGTCCGCCGTGGGCCACTTTACACTGGGCTGCGTATTGGAGGAACAG
GAGCATCAAGTAGCAAAAGAGGAAAGAGAGACACCTACCACCGATTCTATGCCCCCACTTCTGAGACAAG
CAATTGAGCTGTTCGACCGGCAGGGAGCCGAACCTGCCTTCCTTTTCGGCCTGGAACTAATCATATGTGG
CCTGGAGAAACAGCTAAAGTGCGAAAGCGGCGGGCCGACCGACGCCCTTGACGATTTTGACTTAGACATG
CTCCCAGCCGATGCCCTTGACGACTTTGACCTTGATATGCTGCCTGCTGACGCTCTTGACGATTTTGACC
TTGACATGCTCCCCGGGTAACTAAGTAAGGATCGATCCAAGATATCGTATTCTTAACTATGTTGCTCCTT
TTACGCTATGTGGATACGCTGCTTTAATGCCTTTGTATCATGCTATTGCTTCCCGTATGGCTTTCATTTT
CTCCTCCTTGTATAAATCCTGGTTGCTGTCTCTTTATGAGGAGTTGTGGCCCGTTGTCAGGCAACGTGGC
GTGGTGTGCACTGTGTTTGCTGACGCAACCCCCACTGGTTGGGGCATTGCCACCACCTGTCAGCTCCTTT
CCGGGACTTTCGCTTTCCCCCTCCCTATTGCCACGGCGGAACTCATCGCCGCCTGCCTTGCCCGCTGCTG
GACAGGGGCTCGGCTGTTGGGCACTGACAATTCCGTGGTGTTGTCGGGGAAGCTGACGTCCTTTCCATGG
CTGCTCGCCTGTGTTGCCACCTGGATTCTGCGCGGGACGTCCTTCTGCTACGTCCCTTCGGCCCTCAATC
CAGCGGACCTTCCTTCCCGCGGCCTGCTGCCGGCTCTGCGGCCTCTTCCGCGTCTTCGCCTTCGCCCTCA
GACGAGTCGGATCTCCCTTTGGGCCGCCTCCCCGCCTGTTTCGCCTCGGCGTCCGGACTAGAGGTACCTT
TAAGACCAATGACTTACAAGGCAGCTGTAGATCTTAGCCACTTTTTAAAAGAAAAGGGGGGACTGGAAGG
GCTAATTCACTCCCAACGAAGACAAGATCTGCTTTTTGCTTGTACTGGGTCTCTCTGGTTAGACCAGATC
TGAGCCTGGGAGCTCTCTGGCTAACTAGGGAACCCACTGCTTAAGCCTCAATAAAGCTTGCCTTGAGTGC
TTCAAGTAGTGTGTGCCCGTCTGTTGTGTGACTCTGGTAACTAGAGATCCCTCAGACCCTTTTAGTCAGT
GTGGAAAATCTCTAGCAGTAGTAGTTCATGTCATCTTATTATTCAGTATTTATAACTTGCAAAGAAATGA
ATATCAGAGAGTGAGAGGAACTTGTTTATTGCAGCTTATAATGGTTACAAATAAAGCAATAGCATCACAA
ATTTCACAAATAAAGCATTTTTTTCACTGCATTCTAGTTGTGGTTTGTCCAAACTCATCAATGTATCTTA
TCATGTCTGGCTCTAGCTATCCCGCCCCTAACTCCGCCCATCCCGCCCCTAACTCCGCCCAGTTCCGCCC
ATTCTCCGCCCCATGGCTGACTAATTTTTTTTATTTATGCAGAGGCCGAGGCCGCCTCGGCCTCTGAGCT
ATTCCAGAAGTAGTGAGGAGGCTTTTTTGGAGGCCTTTCAAATATGTATCCGCTCATGAGACAATAACCC
TGATAAATGCTTCAATAATATTGAAAAAGGAAGAGTATGAGTATTCAACATTTCCGTGTCGCCCTTATTC
CCTTTTTTGCGGCATTTTGCCTTCCTGTTTTTGCTCACCCAGAAACGCTGGTGAAAGTAAAAGATGCTGA
AGATCAGTTGGGTGCACGAGTGGGTTACATCGAACTGGATCTCAACAGCGGTAAGATCCTTGAGAGTTTT
CGCCCCGAAGAACGTTTTCCAATGATGAGCACTTTTAAAGTTCTGCTATGTGGCGCGGTATTATCCCGTA
TTGACGCCGGGCAAGAGCAACTCGGTCGCCGCATACACTATTCTCAGAATGACTTGGTTGAGTACTCACC
AGTCACAGAAAAGCATCTTACGGATGGCATGACAGTAAGAGAATTATGCAGTGCTGCCATAACCATGAGT
GATAACACTGCGGCCAACTTACTTCTGACAACGATCGGAGGACCGAAGGAGCTAACCGCTTTTTTGCACA
ACATGGGGGATCATGTAACTCGCCTTGATCGTTGGGAACCGGAGCTGAATGAAGCCATACCAAACGACGA
GCGTGACACCACGATGCCTGTAGCAATGGCAACAACGTTGCGCAAACTATTAACTGGCGAACTACTTACT
CTAGCTTCCCGGCAACAATTAATAGACTGGATGGAGGCGGATAAAGTTGCAGGACCACTTCTGCGCTCGG
CCCTTCCGGCTGGCTGGTTTATTGCTGATAAATCTGGAGCCGGTGAGCGTGGGTCTCGCGGTATCATTGC
AGCACTGGGGCCAGATGGTAAGCCCTCCCGTATCGTAGTTATCTACACGACGGGGAGTCAGGCAACTATG
GATGAACGAAATAGACAGATCGCTGAGATAGGTGCCTCACTGATTAAGCATTGGTAACTGTCAGACCAAG
TTTACTCATATATACTTTAGATTGATTTAAAACTTCATTTTTAATTTAAAAGGATCTAGGTGAAGATCCT
TTTTGATAATCTCATGACCAAAATCCCTTAACGTGAGTTTTCGTTCCACTGAGCGTCAGACCCCGTAGAA
AAGATCAAAGGATCTTCTTGAGATCCTTTTTTTCTGCGCGTAATCTGCTGCTTGCAAACAAAAAAACCAC
CGCTACCAGCGGTGGTTTGTTTGCCGGATCAAGAGCTACCAACTCTTTTTCCGAAGGTAACTGGCTTCAG
CAGAGCGCAGATACCAAATACTGTTCTTCTAGTGTAGCCGTAGTTAGGCCACCACTTCAAGAACTCTGTA
GCACCGCCTACATACCTCGCTCTGCTAATCCTGTTACCAGTGGCTGCTGCCAGTGGCGATAAGTCGTGTC
TTACCGGGTTGGACTCAAGACGATAGTTACCGGATAAGGCGCAGCGGTCGGGCTGAACGGGGGGTTCGTG
CACACAGCCCAGCTTGGAGCGAACGACCTACACCGAACTGAGATACCTACAGCGTGAGCTATGAGAAAGC
GCCACGCTTCCCGAAGGGAGAAAGGCGGACAGGTATCCGGTAAGCGGCAGGGTCGGAACAGGAGAGCGCA
CGAGGGAGCTTCCAGGGGGAAACGCCTGGTATCTTTATAGTCCTGTCGGGTTTCGCCACCTCTGACTTGA
GCGTCGATTTTTGTGATGCTCGTCAGGGGGGCGGAGCCTATGGAAAAACGCCAGCAACGCGGCCTTTTTA
CGGTTCCTGGCCTTTTGCTGGCCTTTTGCTCACATGTTCTTTCCTGCGTTATCCCCTGATTCTGTGGATA
ACCGTATTACCGCCTTTGAGTGAGCTGATACCGCTCGCCGCAGCCGAACGACCGAGCGCAGCGAGTCAGT
GAGCGAGGAAGCGGAAGAGCGCCCAATACGCAAACCGCCTCTCCCCGCGCGTTGGCCGATTCATTAATGC
AGCTGGCACGACAGGTTTCCCGACTGGAAAGCGGGCAGTGAGCGCAACGCAATTAATGTGAGTTAGCTCA
CTCATTAGGCACCCCAGGCTTTACACTTTATGCTTCCGGCTCGTATGTTGTGTGGAATTGTGAGCGGATA
ACAATTTCACACAGGAAACAGCTATGACCATGATTACGCCAAGCGCGCAATTAACCCTCACTAAAGGGAA
CAAAAGCTGGAGCTGCAAGCTTAATGTAGTCTTATGCAATACTCTTGTAGTCTTGCAACATGGTAACGAT
GAGTTAGCAACATGCCTTACAAGGAGAGAAAAAGCACCGTGCATGCCGATTGGTGGAAGTAAGGTGGTAC
GATCGTGCCTTATTAGGAAGGCAACAGACGGGTCTGACATGGATTGGACGAACCACTGAATTGCCGCATT
GCAGAGATATTGTATTTAAGTGCCTAGCTCGATACATAAACGGGTCTCTCTGGTTAGACCAGATCTGAGC
CTGGGAGCTCTCTGGCTAACTAGGGAACCCACTGCTTAAGCCTCAATAAAGCTTGCCTTGAGTGCTTCAA
GTAGTGTGTGCCCGTCTGTTGTGTGACTCTGGTAACTAGAGATCCCTCAGACCCTTTTAGTCAGTGTGGA
AAATCTCTAGCAGTGGCGCCCGAACAGGGACTTGAAAGCGAAAGGGAAACCAGAGGAGCTCTCTCGACGC
AGGACTCGGCTTGCTGAAGCGCGCACGGCAAGAGGCGAGGGGCGGCGACTGGTGAGTACGCCAAAAATTT
TGACTAGCGGAGGCTAGAAGGAGAGAGATGGGTGCGAGAGCGTCAGTATTAAGCGGGGGAGAATTAGATC
GCGATGGGAAAAAATTCGGTTAAGGCCAGGGGGAAAGAAAAAATATAAATTAAAACATATAGTATGGGCA
AGCAGGGAGCTAGAACGATTCGCAGTTAATCCTGGCCTGTTAGAAACATCAGAAGGCTGTAGACAAATAC
TGGGACAGCTACAACCATCCCTTCAGACAGGATCAGAAGAACTTAGATCATTATATAATACAGTAGCAAC
CCTCTATTGTGTGCATCAAAGGATAGAGATAAAAGACACCAAGGAAGCTTTAGACAAGATAGAGGAAGAG
CAAAACAAAAGTAAGACCACCGCACAGCAAGCGGCCGCTGATCTTCAGACCTGGAGGAGGAGATATGAGG
GACAATTGGAGAAGTGAATTATATAAATATAAAGTAGTAAAAATTGAACCATTAGGAGTAGCACCCACCA
AGGCAAAGAGAAGAGTGGTGCAGAGAGAAAAAAGAGCAGTGGGAATAGGAGCTTTGTTCCTTGGGTTCTT
GGGAGCAGCAGGAAGCACTATGGGCGCAGCGTCAATGACGCTGACGGTACAGGCCAGACAATTATTGTCT
GGTATAGTGCAGCAGCAGAACAATTTGCTGAGGGCTATTGAGGCGCAACAGCATCTGTTGCAACTCACAG
TCTGGGGCATCAAGCAGCTCCAGGCAAGAATCCTGGCTGTGGAAAGATACCTAAAGGATCAACAGCTCCT
GGGGATTTGGGGTTGCTCTGGAAAACTCATTTGCACCACTGCTGTGCCTTGGAATGCTAGTTGGAGTAAT
AAATCTCTGGAACAGATTTGGAATCACACGACCTGGATGGAGTGGGACAGAGAAATTAACAATTACACAA
GCTTAATACACTCCTTAATTGAAGAATCGCAAAACCAGCAAGAAAAGAATGAACAAGAATTATTGGAATT
AGATAAATGGGCAAGTTTGTGGAATTGGTTTAACATAACAAATTGGCTGTGGTATATAAAATTATTCATA
ATGATAGTAGGAGGCTTGGTAGGTTTAAGAATAGTTTTTGCTGTACTTTCTATAGTGAATAGAGTTAGGC
AGGGATATTCACCATTATCGTTTCAGACCCACCTCCCAACCCCGAGGGGAC
